>Addgene plasmid #23443 | pDONR223-KSR | depositor partial sequence | sequence record 11143 | Author sequence, M13pUC-fwd
AGCGATTTTATTTTGACTGATAGTGACCTGTTCGTTGCAACAAATTGATGAGCAATGCTTTTTTATAATG
CCAACTTTGTACAAAAAAGTTGGCACCATGAATGAGGCCAAGGTGAAGGAGACGCTGCGGCGCTGTGGGG
CCAGCGGGGATGAGTGTGGCCGTCTGCAGTATGCCCTCACCTGCCTGCGGAAGGTGACAGGCCTGGGAGG
GGAGCACAAGGAGGACTCCAGTTGGAGTTCATTGGATGCGCGGCGGGAAAGTGGCTCAGGGCCTTCCACG
GACACCCTCTCAGCAGCCAGCCTGCCCTGGCCCCCAGGGAGCTCCCAGCTGGGCAGAGCAGGCAACAGCG
TCCAGGGCCCACGCTCCATCTCCGTGTCAGCTCTGCCCGCCTCAGACTCCCCCACCCCCAGCTTCAGTGA
GGGCCTCTCAGACACCTGTATTCCCCTGCACGCCAGCGGCCGGCTGACCCCCCGTGCCCTGCACAGCTTC
ATCACCCCGCCCACCACACCCCAGCTGCGACGGCACACCAAGCTGAAGCCACCACGGACGCCCCCCCCAC
CCAGCCGCAAGGTCTTCCAGCTGCTGCCCAGCTTCCCCACACTCACCCGGAGCAAGTCCCATGAGTCTCA
GCTGGGGAACCGCATTGATGACGTCTCCTCGATGAGGTTTGATCTCTCGCATGGATCCCCACAGATGGTA
CGGAGGGATATCGGGCTGTCGGTGACGCACAGGTTCTCCACCAAGTCCTGGCTGTCGCAGTCTGCCACGT
GTGCCAGAGAGCATGATATTTGGAGTGAAGTGCAAGCATTGCAGTTGAAGTGTCACAACAAATGTACAAA
GAGCCCCTGCTGTAGATATCTCTGCACTAACTCGGCTTCGAGGACAGAATCTGTCCCCTCGGACATCAC
