>Addgene plasmid #23443 | pDONR223-KSR | addgene partial sequence | sequence record 29261 | 23443 with M13pUC-fwd
GCTCGGGCCCAATAATGATTTTATTTTGACTGATAGTGACCTGTTCGTTGCAACAAATTGATGAGCAATG
CTTTTTTATAATGCCAACTTTGTACAAAAAAGTTGGCACCATGAATGAGGCCAAGGTGAAGGAGACGCTG
CGGCGCTGTGGGGCCAGCGGGGATGAGTGTGGCCGTCTGCAGTATGCCCTCACCTGCCTGCGGAAGGTGA
CAGGCCTGGGAGGGGAGCACAAGGAGGACTCCAGTTGGAGTTCATTGGATGCGCGGCGGGAAAGTGGCTC
AGGGCCTTCCACGGACACCCTCTCAGCAGCCAGCCTGCCCTGGCCCCCAGGGAGCTCCCAGCTGGGCAGA
GCAGGCAACAGCGTCCAGGGCCCACGCTCCATCTCCGTGTCAGCTCTGCCCGCCTCAGACTCCCCCACCC
CCAGCTTCAGTGAGGGCCTCTCAGACACCTGTATTCCCCTGCACGCCAGCGGCCGGCTGACCCCCCGTGC
CCTGCACAGCTTCATCACCCCGCCCACCACACCCCAGCTGCGACGGCACACCAAGCTGAAGCCACCACGG
ACGCCCCCCCCACCCAGCCGCAAGGTCTC
