>Addgene plasmid #23443 | pDONR223-KSR | depositor partial sequence | sequence record 46690 | Author sequence, M13-rev
GGGGGATTCAGCTGGGATGGCAATAATGATTTTATTTTGACTGATAGTGACCTGTTCGTTGCAACAAATT
GATAAGCAATGCTTTCTTATAATGCCAACTTTGTACAAGAAAGTTGGCAACAACTCAGCTGACTTCCAGA
AGTGTCCAGGGTGGGAGAGCCGCCGGTTCAGCTTGGGAAGTTTCTCCAGCATGTCCATCAGCAGGCTGAA
GCTGGGTCTCTCCTGCAGGTCGAAAGCCCAGCAGGCCGACAGGATCTCACTGACTTCCTTCCCCAAGCTG
ACAGAAGTCAGGACACGCTTCATTCCTTCCCCGCTTCCAATCTGCCAGATGGATGCCTCTGCAGCCTGGT
TCTTCAAGGGCCAGTCTCTTGCTTGCAGCTCATACCAAACAGTCCCAAATGCATAGACATCAGCAGCTTT
GGAGAATGGCAGCTGATCCTCGTCCTTCCCGGGGGTCATCTCGCGTACAATCTCAGGGGCCAGATAGCAC
AGCCAGTCGTGGGACAGCTTTAGCTGGTTCTCACGCCGTCCCTCTCGGACCACGCCTGAGATCCCAAACA
GCCCGAAGTCTGTGATGACCACCTTGCCGTTGTCATAGAAGACGTTCTTAGATTTGAGATCTTTGTGTAC
GATGCCCTTGGCATGAAGATATCCCATGCCCTTGATGATCTCCTGAGCGATTTGCCTCGTCTTGTTGATG
TCCAGAGACGTCTTGGGGTCCCTCACAAACGAGTGCAACGTCCGCCCCTTGCAGAAGCTGGTGATAATGG
CCAGGGTGGG
