>Addgene plasmid #23443 | pDONR223-KSR | addgene partial sequence | sequence record 55553 | hKSR1-F 5'-CCCGGTGGACAGAGCAGC
AAGAAGGAGCACCCTCCGGCCATGAATCACCTGGACTCCAGCAGCAACCCTTCCTCCACCACCTCCTCCA
CACCCTCCTCACCGGCGCCCTTCCCGACATCATCCAACCCATCCAGCGCCACCACGCCCCCCAACCCCTC
ACCTGGCCAGCGGGACAGCAGGTTCAACTTCCCAGACATTTCAGCCTTTGCACACGCAGCCCCGCTCCCT
GAAGCTGCCGACGGTACCCGGCTCGATGACCAGCCGAAAGCAGATGTGTTGGAAGCTCACGAAGCGGAGG
CTGAGGAGCCAGAGGCTGGCAAGTCAGAGGCAGAAGACGATGAGGACGAGGTGGACGACTTGCCGAGCTC
TCGCCGGCCCTGGCGGGGCCCCATCTCTCGCAAGGCCAGCCAGACCAGCGTGTACCTGCAGGAGTGGGAC
ATCCCCTTCGAGCAGGTAGAGCTGGGCGAGCCCATCGGGCAGGGCCGCTGGGGCCGGGTGCACCGCGGCC
GCTGGCATGGCGAGGTGGCCATTCGCCTGCTGGAGATGGACGGCCACAACCAGGACCACCTGAAGCTCTT
CAAGAAAGAGGTGATGAACTACCGGCAGACGCGGCATGAGAACGTGGTGCTCTTCATGGGGGCCTGCATG
AACCCGCCCCACCTGGCCATTATCACCAGCTTCTGCAAGGGGCGGACGTTGCACTCGTTTGTGAGGGACC
CCAAGACGTCTCTGGACATCAACAAGACGAGGCAAATCGCTCAGGAGATCATCAAGGGCATGGGATATCT
TCATGCCAAGGGCATCGTACACAAAGATCTCAAATCTAAGAACGTCTTCTATGACAACGGCAAGGTGGTC
ATCACAGACTTCGGGCTGTTTGGGATCTCAGGCGTGGTCCGAGAGGGA
