[The description below was written by a language model from this plasmid's Addgene catalogue record.]
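Description:
pDONR223-KSR is a Gateway entry-type clone built in the Invitrogen pDONR223 donor backbone (about 5 kb without insert) and carrying the human KSR1 open reading frame, which encodes kinase suppressor of Ras, a component of the RAS–RAF–MAP kinase pathway. It is a high-copy bacterial plasmid selected with spectinomycin. The record gives no feature table, so the origin of replication and the exact recombination sites flanking the insert are not itemised. As a product of Gateway cloning into a donor vector, the ORF would be expected to sit between att sites that allow transfer into destination vectors. M13 forward and reverse primer sites flank the insert for sequence verification.

The insert is about 2.3 kb and differs from the reference protein by an A85V substitution and a deletion of amino acids 166–179. The ORF lacks a stop codon by design, so that recombination into a destination vector fuses it in frame to a C-terminal epitope tag and a stop codon supplied by that vector. The record lists no mammalian promoter or expression elements, and the depositors state that the plasmid should not be transfected directly. It serves as a storage and shuttle clone. A set of companion lentiviral destination vectors (the pLX301–pLX304 series) is recommended for expressing the ORF in mammalian cells.

The clone belongs to a kinase ORF collection distributed as a kit. The associated publication examined resistance to RAF inhibition arising through reactivation of the MAP kinase pathway, which is consistent with use in gain-of-function expression screens.
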