Addgene plasmid #23443: pDONR223-KSR
Depositing lab: William Hahn & David Root. Depositing organization: Dana-Farber Cancer Institute. Publication: COT drives resistance to RAF inhibition through MAP kinase pathway reactivation. Johannessen CM, Boehm JS, Kim SY, Thomas SR, Wardwell L, Johnson LA, Emery CM, Stransky N, Cogdill AP, Barretina J, Caponigro G, Hieronymus H, Murray RR, Salehi-Ashtiani K, Hill DE, Vidal M, Zhao JJ, Yang X, Alkan O, Kim S, Harris JL, Wilson CJ, Myer VE, Finan PM, Root DE, Roberts TM, Golub T, Flaherty KT, Dummer R, Weber BL, Sellers WR, Schlegel R, Wargo JA, Hahn WC, Garraway LA. Nature. 2010 Dec 16;468(7326):968-72. doi: 10.1038/nature09627 PubMed 21107320.
Backbone
  Vector backbone: pDONR223
  Backbone manufacturer: Invitrogen
  Backbone size w/o insert (bp): 5005
  Vector type: Gateway Donor vector
Growth in bacteria
  Bacterial resistance: Spectinomycin, 50 μg/mL
  Growth temperature: 37°C
  Growth strain: DH5alpha
  Copy number: High Copy
Gene/Insert
  Gene/Insert name: KSR (alt name: kinase suppressor of ras)
  Species: H. sapiens (human)
  Insert size (bp): 2289
  Mutation: A85V; aa166-179 deleted
  Entrez Gene: KSR1 (a.k.a. KSR, RSU2)
  Cloning method: Gateway Cloning
  Sequencing primers: 5′ M13pUC-fwd; 3′ M13rev
Terms and licenses: Academic/Nonprofit Terms; Industry Terms: Not Available to Industry
Depositor comments: The ORF has no Stop codon. This design enables easy recombination into a destination vector to add an epitope tag of choice and Stop codon to the ORF. Do NOT use this plasmid directly for transfections. A set of 4 custom lentiviral vectors is available ( pLX301 (http://www.addgene.org/25895/) , pLX302 (http://www.addgene.org/25896/) , pLX303 (http://www.addgene.org/25897/) , pLX304 (http://www.addgene.org/25890/) ) to be used to express these ORFs in mammalian cells. These plasmids are not included in the kit and must be ordered separately.
How to cite: pDONR223-KSR was a gift from William Hahn & David Root (Addgene plasmid # 23443 ; http://n2t.net/addgene:23443 ; RRID:Addgene_23443)
